Addgene plasmid #55845: mRuby-Alpha-Actinin-19
Purpose: Localization: Alpha Actinin, Excitation: 558, Emission: 605
Depositing lab: Michael Davidson. Depositing organization: Florida State University, Tallahassee.
Backbone
  Vector backbone: mRuby
  Backbone size w/o insert (bp): 4750
  Vector type: Mammalian Expression
  Selectable markers: Neomycin (select with G418)
Growth in bacteria
  Bacterial resistance: Kanamycin, 50 μg/mL
  Growth temperature: 37°C
  Growth strain: DH5alpha
  Copy number: High Copy
Gene/Insert
  Gene/Insert name: Alpha-Actinin (alt name: NM_001102.3)
  Species: H. sapiens (human)
  Entrez Gene: ACTN1 (a.k.a. BDPLT15)
  Promoter: CMV
  Tag / fusion protein: mRuby
  Cloning method: Unknown
  Sequencing primers: 5′ CMV-F; 3′ SV40pA-R
Terms and licenses: Academic/Nonprofit Terms; Industry Terms
Depositor comments: . Excitation = 558; Emission = 605
How to cite: mRuby-Alpha-Actinin-19 was a gift from Michael Davidson (Addgene plasmid # 55845 ; http://n2t.net/addgene:55845 ; RRID:Addgene_55845)
