[The description below was written by a language model from this plasmid's Addgene catalogue record.]
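Description:
mRuby-Alpha-Actinin-19 is a mammalian expression plasmid that produces human alpha-actinin (ACTN1, alpha-actinin-1) fused to the red fluorescent protein mRuby. It is built on an mRuby fluorescent-protein backbone of about 4.75 kb without the insert, is maintained as a high-copy plasmid in E. coli under kanamycin selection, and carries a neomycin resistance marker so that transfected mammalian cells can be selected with G418. The record does not name the bacterial origin of replication, and no feature table is provided, so the detailed arrangement of the backbone elements cannot be confirmed here.

Expression of the fusion is driven by the CMV promoter, a strong constitutive promoter in most mammalian cell lines. The use of an SV40 polyA reverse sequencing primer suggests that an SV40 polyadenylation signal lies downstream of the coding region. The record lists mRuby as the fusion partner but does not say whether it sits at the N- or C-terminus of alpha-actinin. It also does not explain the "19" in the name, which may refer to a linker, and the cloning method is recorded as unknown.

The stated purpose is localization. Alpha-actinin is an actin-crosslinking protein that concentrates along stress fibres and at focal adhesions, so the fusion serves as a red marker for these structures in fluorescence microscopy of live or fixed cells. The reported spectral values for the tag are excitation at 558 nm and emission at 605 nm, which allows it to be combined with green or blue fluorescent markers in multicolour imaging.
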