>Addgene plasmid #55845 | mRuby-Alpha-Actinin-19 | depositor partial sequence | sequence record 86754 | insert sequence
GACGTCAGATCCGCTAGCGCTACCGGACTCAGATCTCGAGCTCAAGCTTCGCACCATCATGGACCATTAT
GATTCTCAGCAAACCAACGATTACATGCAGCCAGAAGAGGACTGGGACCGGGACCTGCTCCTGGACCCGG
CCTGGGAGAAGCAGCAGAGAAAGACATTCACGGCATGGTGTAACTCCCACCTCCGGAAGGCGGGGACACA
GATCGAGAACATCGAAGAGGACTTCCGGGATGGCCTGAAGCTCATGCTGCTGCTGGAGGTCATCTCAGGT
GAACGCTTGGCCAAGCCAGAGCGAGGCAAGATGAGAGTGCACAAGATCTCCAACGTCAACAAGGCCCTGG
ATTTCATAGCCAGCAAAGGCGTCAAACTGGTGTCCATCGGAGCCGAAGAAATCGTGGATGGGAATGTGAA
GATGACCCTGGGCATGATCTGGACCATCATCCTGCGCTTTGCCATCCAGGACATCTCCGTGGAAGAGACT
TCAGCCAAGGAAGGGCTGCTCCTGTGGTGTCAGAGAAAGACAGCCCCTTACAAAAATGTCAACATCCAGA
ACTTCCACATAAGCTGGAAGGATGGCCTCGGCTTCTGTGCTTTGATCCACCGACACCGGCCCGAGCTGAT
TGACTACGGGAAGCTGCGGAAGGATGATCCACTCACAAATCTGAATACGGCTTTTGACGTGGCAGAGAAG
TACCTGGACATCCCCAAGATGCTGGATGCCGAAGACATCGTTGGAACTGCCCGACCGGATGAGAAAGCCA
TCATGACTTACGTGTCTAGCTTCTACCACGCCTTCTCTGGAGCCCAGAAGGCGGAGACAGCAGCCAATCG
CATCTGCAAGGTGTTGGCCGTCAACCAGGAGAACGAGCAGCTTATGGAAGACTACGAGAAGCTGGCCAGT
GATCTGTTGGAGTGGATCCGCCGCACAATCCCGTGGCTGGAGAACCGGGTGCCCGAGAACACCATGCATG
CCATGCAACAGAAGCTGGAGGACTTCCGGGACTACCGGCGCCTGCACAAGCCGCCCAAGGTGCAGGAGAA
GTGCCAGCTGGAGATCAACTTCAACACGCTGCAGACCAAGCTGCGGCTCAGCAACCGGCCTGCCTTCATG
CCCTCTGAGGGCAGGATGGTCTCGGACATCAACAATGCCTGGGGCTGCCTGGAGCAGGTGGAGAAGGGCT
ATGAGGAGTGGTTGCTGAATGAGATCCGGAGGCTGGAGCGACTGGACCACCTGGCAGAGAAGTTCCGGCA
GAAGGCCTCCATCCACGAGGCCTGGACTGACGGCAAAGAGGCCATGCTGCGACAGAAGGACTATGAGACC
GCCACCCTCTCGGAGATCAAGGCCTTGCTCAAGAAGCATGAGGCCTTCGAGAGTGACCTGGCTGCCCACC
AGGACCGTGTGGAGCAGATTGCCGCCATCGCACAGGAGCTCAATGAGCTGGACTATTATGACTCACCCAG
TGTCAACGCCCGTTGCCAAAAGATCTGTGACCAGTGGGACAATCTGGGGGCCCTAACTCAGAAGCGAAGG
GAAGCTCTGGAGCGGACCGAGAAACTGCTGGAGACCATTGACCAGCTGTACTTGGAGTATGCCAAGCGGG
CTGCACCCTTCAACAACTGGATGGAGGGGGCCATGGAGGACCTGCAGGACACCTTCATTGTGCACACCAT
TGAGGAGATCCAGGGACTGACCACAGCCCATGAGCAGTTCAAGGCCACCCTCCCTGATGCCGACAAGGAG
CGCCTGGCCATCCTGGGCATCCACAATGAGGTGTCCAAGATTGTCCAGACCTACCACGTCAATATGGCGG
GCACCAACCCCTACACAACCATCACGCCTCAGGAGATCAATGGCAAATGGGACCACGTGCGGCAGCTGGT
GCCTCGGAGGGACCAAGCTCTGACGGAGGAGCATGCCCGACAGCAGCACAATGAGAGGCTACGCAAGCAG
TTTGGAGCCCAGGCCAATGTCATCGGGCCCTGGATCCAGACCAAGATGGAGGAGATCGGGAGGATCTCCA
TTGAGATGCATGGGACCCTGGAGGACCAGCTCAGCCACCTGCGGCAGTATGAGAAGAGCATCGTCAACTA
CAAGCCAAAGATTGATCAGCTGGAGGGCGACCACCAGCTCATCCAGGAGGCGCTCATCTTCGACAACAAG
CACACCAACTACACCATGGAGCACATCCGTGTGGGCTGGGAGCAGCTGCTCACCACCATCGCCAGGACCA
TCAATGAGGTAGAGAACCAGATCCTGACCCGGGATGCCAAGGGCATCAGCCAGGAGCAGATGAATGAGTT
CCGGGCCTCCTTCAACCACTTTGACCGGAAGAAGACAGGCATGATGGACACGGATGATTTCCGCGCCTGC
CTGATCTCCATGGGTTACAACATGGGAGAAGCAGAATTTGCCCGCATCATGAGCATTGTGGACCCCAACC
GCCTGGGGGTAGTGACATTCCAGGCCTTCATTGACTTCATGTCCCGCGAGACAGCCGACACAGATACAGC
AGACCAAGTCATGGCTTCCTTCAAGATCCTGGCTGGGGACAAGAACTACATTACCATGGACGAGCTGCGC
CGCGAGCTGCCACCCGACCAGGCTGAGTACTGCATCGCGCGGATGGCCCCCTACACCGGCCCCGACTCCG
TGCCAGGTGCTCTGGACTACATGTCCTTCTCCACGGCGCTGTACGGCGAGAGTGACCTCAAGCTTCGAAT
TCTGCAGTCGACGGTACCGCGGGCCCGGGATCCACCGGTCGCCACCATGAACAGCCTGATCAAAGAAAAC
ATGCGGATGAAGGTGGTGCTGGAAGGCAGCGTGAACGGCCACCAGTTCAAGTGCACCGGCGAGGGCGAGG
GCAACCCCTACATGGGCACCCAGACCATGCGGATCAAAGTGATCGAGGGCGGACCTCTGCCCTTCGCCTT
CGACATCCTGGCCACATCCTTCATGTACGGCAGCCGGACCTTCATCAAGTACCCCAAGGGCATCCCCGAT
TTCTTCAAGCAGAGCTTCCCCGAGGGCTTCACCTGGGAGAGAGTGACCAGATACGAGGACGGCGGCGTGA
TCACCGTGATGCAGGACACCAGCCTGGAAGATGGCTGCCTGGTGTACCATGCCCAGGTCAGGGGCGTGAA
TTTTCCCAGCAACGGCGCCGTGATGCAGAAGAAAACCAAGGGCTGGGAGCCCAACACCGAGATGATGTAC
CCCGCTGACGGCGGACTGAGAGGCTACACCCACATGGCCCTGAAGGTGGACGGCGGAGGGCACCTGAGCT
GCAGCTTCGTGACCACCTACCGATCCAAGAAAACCGTGGGCAACATCAAGATGCCCGGCATCCACGCCGT
GGACCACCGGCTGGAAAGGCTGGAAGAGTCCGACAACGAGATGTTCGTGGTGCAGCGGGAGCACGCCGTG
GCCAAGTTCGCCGGCCTGGGCGGAGGGTAAGCGGCCGCGACTCTAGATCATAATCAGCCATAC
