>Addgene plasmid #55845 | mRuby-Alpha-Actinin-19 | addgene partial sequence | sequence record 141631 | SV40pA-R 5'-GAAATTTGTGATGCTATTGC-3'
TTAACAACAACAATTGCATTCATTTTATGTTTCAGGTTCAGGGGGAGGTGTGGGAGGTTTTTTAAAGCAA
GTAAAACCTCTACAAATGTGGTATGGCTGATTATGATCTAGAGTCGCGGCCGCTTACCCTCCGCCCAGGC
CGGCGAACTTGGCCACGGCGTGCTCCCGCTGCACCACGAACATCTCGTTGTCGGACTCTTCCAGCCTTTC
CAGCCGGTGGTCCACGGCGTGGATGCCGGGCATCTTGATGTTGCCCACGGTTTTCTTGGATCGGTAGGTG
GTCACGAAGCTGCAGCTCAGGTGCCCTCCGCCGTCCACCTTCAGGGCCATGTGGGTGTAGCCTCTCAGTC
CGCCGTCAGCGGGGTACATCATCTCGGTGTTGGGCTCCCAGCCCTTGGTTTTCTTCTGCATCACGGCGCC
GTTGCTGGGAAAATTCACGCCCCTGACCTGGGCATGGTACACCAGGCAGCCATCTTCCAGGCTGGTGTCC
TGCATCACGGTGATCACGCCGCCGTCCTCGTATCTGGTCACTCTCTCCCAGGTGAAGCCCTCGGGGAAGC
TCTGCTTGAAGAAATCGGGGATGCCCTTGGGGTACTTGATGAAGGTCCGGCTGCCGTACATGAAGGATGT
GGCCAGGATGTCGAAGGCGAAGGGCAGAGGTCCGCCCTCGATCACTTTGATCCGCATGGTCTGGGTGCCC
ATGTAGGGGTTGCCCTCGCCCTCGCCGGTGCACTTGAACTGGTGGCCGTTCACGCTGCCTTCCAGCACCA
CCTTCATCCGCATGTTTTCTTTGATCAGGCTGTTCATGGTGGCGACCGGTGGATCCCGGGC
