>Addgene plasmid #55845 | mRuby-Alpha-Actinin-19 | addgene partial sequence | sequence record 145722 | CMV-F 5'-CGCAAATGGGCGGTAGGCGTG-3'
GAGCTGGTTTAGTGAACCGCTCAGATCCGCTAGCGCTACCGGACTCAGATCTCGAGCTCAAGCTTCGCAC
CATCATGGACCATTATGATTCTCAGCAAACCAACGATTACATGCAGCCAGAAGAGGACTGGGACCGGGAC
CTGCTCCTGGACCCGGCCTGGGAGAAGCAGCAGAGAAAGACATTCACGGCATGGTGTAACTCCCACCTCC
GGAAGGCGGGGACACAGATCGAGAACATCGAAGAGGACTTCCGGGATGGCCTGAAGCTCATGCTGCTGCT
GGAGGTCATCTCAGGTGAACGCTTGGCCAAGCCAGAGCGAGGCAAGATGAGAGTGCACAAGATCTCCAAC
GTCAACAAGGCCCTGGATTTCATAGCCAGCAAAGGCGTCAAACTGGTGTCCATCGGAGCCGAAGAAATCG
TGGATGGGAATGTGAAGATGACCCTGGGCATGATCTGGACCATCATCCTGCGCTTTGCCATCCAGGACAT
CTCCGTGGAAGAGACTTCAGCCAAGGAAGGGCTGCTCCTGTGGTGTCAGAGAAAGACAGCCCCTTACAAA
AATGTCAACATCCAGAACTTCCACATAAGCTGGAAGGATGGCCTCGGCTTCTGTGCTTTGATCCACCGAC
ACCGGCCCGAGCTGATTGACTACGGGAAGCTGCGGAAGGATGATCCACTCACAAATCTGAATACGGCTTT
TGACGTGGCAGAGAAGTACCTGGACATCCCCAAGATGCTGGATGCCGAAGACATCGTTGGAACTGCCCGA
CCGGATGAGAAAGCCATCATGACTTACGTG
